Addgene plasmid #156909: pD649-HAsp-MCAM-Fc(DAPA)-AviTag-6xHis
Purpose: Mammalian expression of cell-surface protein extracellular domain fused to Fc(DAPA)-Avi-6xHis. Protein is secreted from cells.
Depositing lab: Chris Garcia. Depositing organization: Stanford University. Publication: A Human IgSF Cell-Surface Interactome Reveals a Complex Network of Protein-Protein Interactions. Wojtowicz WM, Vielmetter J, Fernandes RA, Siepe DH, Eastman CL, Chisholm GB, Cox S, Klock H, Anderson PW, Rue SM, Miller JJ, Glaser SM, Bragstad ML, Vance J, Lam AW, Lesley SA, Zinn K, Garcia KC. Cell. 2020 Aug 20;182(4):1027-1043.e17. doi: 10.1016/j.cell.2020.07.025. PubMed 32822567.
Backbone
  Vector backbone: pD649
  Backbone size w/o insert (bp): 6106
  Vector type: Mammalian Expression
Growth in bacteria
  Bacterial resistance: Ampicillin, 100 μg/mL
  Growth temperature: 37°C
  Growth strain: DH5alpha
  Copy number: High Copy
Gene/Insert
  Gene/Insert name: MCAM (alt name: MUC18)
  Species: H. sapiens (human)
  Insert size (bp): 1608
  Mutation: Fc region of human IgG contains D265A and P329A mutations (DAPA)
  Entrez Gene: MCAM (a.k.a. CD146, HEMCAM, METCAM, MUC18, MelCAM)
  Promoter: CMV/SP6
  Tag / fusion protein: Fc(DAPA)-AviTag-6xHis (C terminal on backbone)
  Cloning method: Restriction Enzyme; 5′ cloning site GCGGCCGC (not destroyed); 3′ cloning site GGCGCGCC (not destroyed)
  Sequencing primers: 5′ ATTTAGGTGACACTATAG; 3′ CACGTACCAGTTGAACTTCACC
Resource information
  A portion of this plasmid was derived from a plasmid made by: synthesis by ThermoFisher
Terms and licenses: Academic/Nonprofit Terms; Industry Terms: Not Available to Industry
Depositor comments: Some plasmids in this collection may have an IS4-like element ISVsa5 family transposase upstream of the CMV promoter.
How to cite: pD649-HAsp-MCAM-Fc(DAPA)-AviTag-6xHis was a gift from Chris Garcia (Addgene plasmid # 156909 ; http://n2t.net/addgene:156909 ; RRID:Addgene_156909)
