[The description below was written by a language model from this plasmid's Addgene catalogue record and pLannotate feature annotations shown in this document.]
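Description:
pD649-HAsp-MCAM-Fc(DAPA)-AviTag-6xHis is a mammalian expression plasmid built on the pD649 backbone for producing a secreted, Fc-fused form of the extracellular domain of human MCAM (also known as CD146 or MUC18), an immunoglobulin-superfamily cell-adhesion molecule. It is maintained in E. coli as a high-copy plasmid through a ColE1/pUC-type origin and selected with ampicillin via the β-lactamase gene. The annotated sequence also shows an SV40 promoter/EM7 promoter cassette driving a puromycin N-acetyltransferase gene followed by an SV40 polyadenylation signal, which would in principle allow puromycin selection in mammalian cells, along with small remnants of f1 ori, ble, KanR and lacZα that appear to be non-functional fragments.

Expression is driven by the CMV enhancer and immediate-early promoter, followed by a partial CMV intron A and an SP6 promoter that serves as a sequencing primer site and could support in vitro transcription. The open reading frame starts with a signal sequence: the construct name indicates an HA signal peptide, whereas the automated annotation flags a partial match to an immunoglobulin heavy-chain leader. The signal peptide directs the protein into the secretory pathway. The MCAM ectodomain sits between retained NotI and AscI sites, making the insert exchangeable, and is fused in frame to a human IgG1 Fc carrying the D265A and P329A (DAPA) substitutions, which are generally used to reduce Fc effector interactions. According to the record, an AviTag for site-specific BirA biotinylation and a 6xHis tag for metal-affinity purification follow the Fc, though these were not picked up in the feature table; a bGH polyadenylation signal ends the transcript.

The plasmid belongs to a collection made for mapping interactions among human IgSF cell-surface proteins. The depositor cautions that some members may carry an IS4-like transposase insertion upstream of the CMV promoter.
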