Features (pLannotate 1.2.2; 21 found; start..end, strand, type, name):
     56..167     +  polyA_signal   bGH poly(A) signal: bovine growth hormone polyadenylation signal
    168..276     +  rep_origin     f1 ori (fragment): f1 bacteriophage origin of replication; arrow indicates direction of (+) strand synthesis
    290..619     +  promoter       SV40 promoter: SV40 enhancer and early promoter
    667..714     +  promoter       EM7 promoter: synthetic bacterial promoter&nbsp
    733..1332    +  CDS            PuroR (fragment): puromycin N-acetyltransferase; pac from Streptomyces; confers resistance to puromycin
   1342..1467    +  CDS            ble (fragment): BLE_KLEPN - Experimental evidence at protein level: Swiss-Prot protein existence level 1. Binding protein with a strong affinity to the bleomycin family of antibiotics. Binds to CL990; an antimitotic-antibiotic compound. From Klebsiella pneumoniae.
   1462..1583    +  polyA_signal   SV40 poly(A) signal: SV40 polyadenylation signal
   1636..2496    -  CDS            AmpR: β-lactamase; bla; confers resistance to ampicillin, carbenicillin, and related antibiotics
   2499..2595    -  promoter       AmpR promoter (fragment): bla
   2625..2649    -  CDS            KanR (fragment): aminoglycoside phosphotransferase; aph(3')-Ia; confers resistance to kanamycin
   2760..3348    +  rep_origin     ori: high-copy-number ColE1/pMB1/pBR322/pUC origin of replication
   3573..3590    +  terminator     rrnB T2 terminator (fragment): transcription terminator T2 from the E. coli rrnB gene
   3615..3634    -  CDS            lacZα (fragment): LacZα fragment of β-galactosidase; lacZ fragment
   4090..4106    +  protein_bind   lac operator: The lac repressor binds to the lac operator to inhibit transcription in E. coli. This inhibition can be relieved by adding lactose or isopropyl-β-D-thiogalactopyranoside (IPTG). lac repressor encoded by lacI
   4349..4652    +  enhancer       CMV enhancer: human cytomegalovirus immediate early enhancer
   4653..4856    +  promoter       CMV promoter: human cytomegalovirus (CMV) immediate early promoter
   4992..5035    +  intron         CMV intron (fragment): modified intron A from human cytomegalovirus
   5087..5105    +  promoter       SP6 promoter: promoter for bacteriophage SP6 RNA polymerase
   5109..5146    +  CDS            IgH signal sequence (fragment): signal sequence from the mouse immunoglobulin heavy chain variable region
   5249..6862    +  CDS            MCAM (fragment): MUC18_HUMAN - Also known as MUC18. Experimental evidence at protein level: Swiss-Prot protein existence level 1. Plays a role in cell adhesion, and in cohesion of the endothelial monolayer at intercellular junctions in vascular tissue. Its expression may allow melanoma cells to interact with cellular elements of the vascular system, thereby enhancing hematogeneous tumor spread. Could be an adhesion molecule active in neural crest cells during embryonic development. Acts as surface receptor that triggers tyrosine phosphorylation of FYN and PTK2/FAK1, and a transient increase in the intracellula
   6803..7555    +  CDS            IGHG1 (fragment): IGHG1_HUMAN - Experimental evidence at protein level: Swiss-Prot protein existence level 1. Constant region of immunoglobulin heavy chains. Immunoglobulins, also known as antibodies, are membrane-bound or secreted glycoproteins produced by B lymphocytes. In the recognition phase of humoral immunity, the membrane-bound immunoglobulins serve as receptors which, upon binding of a specific antigen, trigger the clonal expansion and differentiation of B lymphocytes into immunoglobulins- secreting plasma cells. Secreted immunoglobulins mediate the effector phase of humoral immunity, which results in
>Addgene plasmid #156909 | pD649-HAsp-MCAM-Fc(DAPA)-AviTag-6xHis | addgene full sequence | sequence record 493002 | Addgene NGS Result
CTTTGCAAGATAGTCTTGAGTAGTAAAATAAATAGATAGAGAAAATCAGCCTCGACTGTGCCTTCTAGTT
GCCAGCCATCTGTTGTTTGCCCCTCCCCCGTGCCTTCCTTGACCCTGGAAGGTGCCACTCCCACTGTCCT
TTCCTAATAAAATGAGGAAATTGCATCACAACACTCAACCCTATCTCGGTCTATTCTTTTGATTTATAAG
GGATTTTGCCGATTTCGGCCTATTGGTTAAAAAATGAGCTGATTTAACAAAAATTTAACGCGAATTAATT
CTGTGGAATGTGTGTCAGTTAGGGTGTGGAAAGTCCCCAGGCTCCCCAGCAGGCAGAAGTATGCAAAGCA
TGCATCTCAATTAGTCAGCAACCAGGTGTGGAAAGTCCCCAGGCTCCCCAGCAGGCAGAAGTATGCAAAG
CATGCATCTCAATTAGTCAGCAACCATAGTCCCGCCCCTAACTCCGCCCATCCCGCCCCTAACTCCGCCC
AGTTCCGCCCATTCTCCGCCCCATGGCTGACTAATTTTTTTTATTTATGCAGAGGCCGAGGCCGCCTCTG
CCTCTGAGCTATTCCAGAAGTAGTGAGGAGGCTTTTTTGGAGGCCTAGGCTTTTGCAAAAAGCTCCCGGG
AGCTTGTATATCCATTTTCGGATCTGATCAGCACGTGTTGACAATTAATCATCGGCATAGTATATCGGCA
TAGTATAATACGACAAGGTGAGGAACTAAACCATGACCGAGTACAAGCCCACGGTGCGCCTCGCCACCCG
CGACGACGTCCCCAGGGCCGTACGCACCCTCGCCGCCGCGTTCGCCGACTACCCCGCCACGCGCCACACC
GTCGATCCGGACCGCCACATCGAGCGGGTCACCGAGCTGCAAGAACTCTTCCTCACGCGCGTCGGGCTCG
ACATCGGCAAGGTGTGGGTCGCGGACGACGGCGCCGCGGTGGCGGTCTGGACCACGCCGGAGAGCGTCGA
AGCGGGGGCGGTGTTCGCCGAGATCGGCCCGCGCATGGCCGAGTTGAGCGGTTCCCGGCTGGCCGCGCAG
CAACAGATGGAAGGCCTCCTGGCGCCGCACCGGCCCAAGGAGCCCGCGTGGTTCCTGGCCACCGTCGGCG
TCTCGCCCGACCACCAGGGCAAGGGTCTGGGCAGCGCCGTCGTGCTCCCCGGAGTGGAGGCGGCCGAGCG
CGCCGGGGTGCCCGCCTTCCTGGAGACATCCGCGCCCCGCAACCTCCCCTTCTACGAGCGGCTCGGCTTC
ACCGTCACCGCCGACGTCGAGGTGCCCGAAGGACCGCGCACCTGGTGCATGACCCGCAAGCCCGGTGCCT
GACACGTGCTACGAGATTTCGATTCCACCGCCGCCTTCTATGAAAGGTTGGGCTTCGGAATCGTTTTCCG
GGACGCCGGCTGGATGATCCTCCAGCGCGGGGATCTCATGCTGGAGTTCTTCGCCCACCCCAACTTGTTT
ATTGCAGCTTATAATGGTTACAAATAAAGCAATAGCATCACAAATTTCACAAATAAAGCATTTTTTTCAC
TGCATTCTAGTTGTGGTTTGTCCAAACTCATCAATGTATCTTATCATGTCTGTATACCGTCGACCTCTAG
CTAGAGCTTGGCGTAATCATGGTCATTACCAATGCTTAATCAGTGAGGCACCTATCTCAGCGATCTGTCT
ATTTCGTTCATCCATAGTTGCCTGACTCCCCGTCGTGTAGATAACTACGATACGGGAGGGCTTACCATCT
GGCCCCAGCGCTGCGATGATACCGCGAGAACCACGCTCACCGGCTCCGGATTTATCAGCAATAAACCAGC
CAGCCGGAAGGGCCGAGCGCAGAAGTGGTCCTGCAACTTTATCCGCCTCCATCCAGTCTATTAATTGTTG
CCGGGAAGCTAGAGTAAGTAGTTCGCCAGTTAATAGTTTGCGCAACGTTGTTGCCATCGCTACAGGCATC
GTGGTGTCACGCTCGTCGTTTGGTATGGCTTCATTCAGCTCCGGTTCCCAACGATCAAGGCGAGTTACAT
GATCCCCCATGTTGTGCAAAAAAGCGGTTAGCTCCTTCGGTCCTCCGATCGTTGTCAGAAGTAAGTTGGC
CGCAGTGTTATCACTCATGGTTATGGCAGCACTGCATAATTCTCTTACTGTCATGCCATCCGTAAGATGC
TTTTCTGTGACTGGTGAGTACTCAACCAAGTCATTCTGAGAATAGTGTATGCGGCGACCGAGTTGCTCTT
GCCCGGCGTCAATACGGGATAATACCGCGCCACATAGCAGAACTTTAAAAGTGCTCATCATTGGAAAACG
TTCTTCGGGGCGAAAACTCTCAAGGATCTTACCGCTGTTGAGATCCAGTTCGATGTAACCCACTCGTGCA
CCCAACTGATCTTCAGCATCTTTTACTTTCACCAGCGTTTCTGGGTGAGCAAAAACAGGAAGGCAAAATG
CCGCAAAAAAGGGAATAAGGGCGACACGGAAATGTTGAATACTCATATTCTTCCTTTTTCAATATTATTG
AAGCATTTATCAGGGTTATTGTCTCATGAGCGGATACATATTTGAATGTATTTAGAAAAATAAACAAATA
GGGGTCAGTGTTACAACCAATTAACCAATTCTGAACATTATCGCGAGCCCATTTATACCTGAATATGGCT
CATAACACCCCTTGCTCATGACCAAAATCCCTTAACGTGAGTTACGCGCGCGTCGTTCCACTGAGCGTCA
GACCCCGTAGAAAAGATCAAAGGATCTTCTTGAGATCCTTTTTTTCTGCGCGTAATCTGCTGCTTGCAAA
CAAAAAAACCACCGCTACCAGCGGTGGTTTGTTTGCCGGATCAAGAGCTACCAACTCTTTTTCCGAAGGT
AACTGGCTTCAGCAGAGCGCAGATACCAAATACTGTTCTTCTAGTGTAGCCGTAGTTAGCCCACCACTTC
AAGAACTCTGTAGCACCGCCTACATACCTCGCTCTGCTAATCCTGTTACCAGTGGCTGCTGCCAGTGGCG
ATAAGTCGTGTCTTACCGGGTTGGACTCAAGACGATAGTTACCGGATAAGGCGCAGCGGTCGGGCTGAAC
GGGGGGTTCGTGCACACAGCCCAGCTTGGAGCGAACGACCTACACCGAACTGAGATACCTACAGCGTGAG
CTATGAGAAAGCGCCACGCTTCCCGAAGGGAGAAAGGCGGACAGGTATCCGGTAAGCGGCAGGGTCGGAA
CAGGAGAGCGCACGAGGGAGCTTCCAGGGGGAAACGCCTGGTATCTTTATAGTCCTGTCGGGTTTCGCCA
CCTCTGACTTGAGCGTCGATTTTTGTGATGCTCGTCAGGGGGGCGGAGCCTATGGAAAAACGCCAGCAAC
GCGGCCTTTTTACGGTTCCTGGCCTTTTGCTGGCCTTTTGCTCACATGTTCTTTCCTGCGTTATCCCCTG
ATTCTGTGGATAACCGTATTACCGCCTTTGAGTGAGCTGATACCGCTCGCCGCAGCCGAACGACCGAGCG
CAGCGAGTCAGTGAGCGAGGAAGCGGAAGGCGAGAGTAGGGAACTGCCAGGCATCAAACTAAGCAGAAGG
CCCCTGACGGATGGCCTTTTTGCGTTTCTACAAACTCTTTCTGTGTTGTAAAACGACGGCCAGTCTTAAG
CTCGGGCCCCCTGGGCGGTTCTGATAACGAGTAATCGTTAATCCGCAAATAACGTAAAAACCCGCTTCGG
CGGGTTTTTTTATGGGGGGAGTTTAGGGAAAGAGCATTTGTCAGAATATTTAAGGGCGCCTGTCACTTTG
CTTGATATATGAGAATTATTTAACCTTATAAATGAGAAAAAAGCAACGCACTTTAAATAAGATACGTTGC
TTTTTCGATTGATGAACACCTATAATTAAACTATTCATCTATTATTTATGATTTTTTGTATATACAATAT
TTCTAGTTTGTTAAAGAGAATTAAGAAAATAAATCTCGAAAATAATAAAGGGAAAATCAGTTTTTGATAT
CAAAATTATACATGTCAACGATAATACAAAATATAATACAAACTATAAGATGTTATCAGTATTTATTATC
ATTTAGAATAAATTTTGTGTCGCCCTTAATTGTGAGCGGATAACAATTACGAGCTTCATGCACAGTGGCG
TTGACTCAATATTGGCCATTAGCCATATTATTCATTGGTTATATAGCATAAATCAATATTGGCTATTGGC
CATTGCATACGTTGTATCTATATCATAATATGTACATTTATATTGGCTCATGTCCAATATGACCGCCATG
TTGGCATTGATTATTGACTAGTTATTAATAGTAATCAATTACGGGGTCATTAGTTCATAGCCCATATATG
GAGTTCCGCGTTACATAACTTACGGTAAATGGCCCGCCTGGCTGACCGCCCAACGACCCCCGCCCATTGA
CGTCAATAATGACGTATGTTCCCATAGTAACGCCAATAGGGACTTTCCATTGACGTCAATGGGTGGAGTA
TTTACGGTAAACTGCCCACTTGGCAGTACATCAAGTGTATCATATGCCAAGTACGCCCCCTATTGACGTC
AATGACGGTAAATGGCCCGCCTGGCATTATGCCCAGTACATGACCTTATGGGACTTTCCTACTTGGCAGT
ACATCTACGTATTAGTCATCGCTATTACCATGGTGATGCGGTTTTGGCAGTACATCAATGGGCGTGGATA
GCGGTTTGACTCACGGGGATTTCCAAGTCTCCACCCCATTGACGTCAATGGGAGTTTGTTTTGGCACCAA
AATCAACGGGACTTTCCAAAATGTCGTAACAACTCCGCCCCATTGACGCAAATGGGCGGTAGGCGTGTAC
GGTGGGAGGTCTATATAAGCAGAGCTCGTTTAGTGAACCGTCAGATCGCCTGGAGACGCCATCCACGCTG
TTTTGACCTCCATAGAAGACACCGGGACCGATCCAGCCTCCGCGGCCGGGAACGGTGCATTGGAACGCGG
ATTCCCCGTGCCAAGAGTGACGTAAGTACCGCCTATAGAGTCTATAGGCCCACCCCCTTGGCTTCGTTAG
AACGCGGCTACAATTAATACATAACCTTATGTATCATACACATACGATTTAGGTGACACTATAGAATAAC
ATCCACTTTGCCTTTCTCTCCACAGGTGTCCACTCCCAGGTCCAACTGCACCTCGGTTCTATCGAAAACG
CGCCTGCTAGCGCCACCATGAAGACCATCATTGCCCTGAGCTACATCTTCTGCCTGGTGTTCGCTGCGGC
CGCCGTTCCAGGCGAAGCTGAACAACCTGCTCCTGAGCTGGTTGAGGTGGAAGTGGGATCTACAGCCCTG
CTGAAGTGTGGCCTGAGCCAGTCTCAGGGCAATCTGAGCCACGTGGACTGGTTCAGCGTGCACAAAGAGA
AGCGGACCCTGATCTTCAGAGTGCGGCAAGGACAGGGACAGAGCGAGCCTGGCGAATACGAGCAAAGACT
GAGCCTGCAGGATAGAGGCGCCACACTGGCTCTGACACAAGTGACCCCTCAGGACGAGCGGATCTTCCTG
TGCCAAGGCAAGAGGCCCAGAAGCCAAGAGTACAGAATCCAGCTGCGGGTGTACAAGGCCCCTGAGGAAC
CCAACATCCAAGTGAACCCTCTGGGCATCCCCGTGAACAGCAAAGAACCTGAAGAGGTGGCCACATGCGT
GGGCAGAAACGGCTACCCCATTCCTCAAGTGATCTGGTACAAGAACGGCAGGCCTCTGAAAGAGGAAAAG
AACCGGGTCCACATCCAGAGCAGCCAGACAGTGGAAAGCAGCGGCCTGTACACACTGCAGAGCATTCTGA
AGGCCCAGCTGGTCAAAGAGGACAAGGACGCCCAGTTCTACTGCGAGCTGAACTACAGACTGCCCAGCGG
CAACCACATGAAGGAATCCAGAGAAGTGACCGTGCCTGTGTTCTACCCCACCGAGAAAGTGTGGCTGGAA
GTGGAACCCGTGGGCATGCTGAAAGAAGGCGACAGAGTCGAGATCAGATGCCTGGCCGATGGCAACCCTC
CTCCACACTTTTCCATCAGCAAGCAGAACCCCAGCACCAGAGAGGCCGAGGAAGAAACCACCAACGACAA
TGGCGTGCTGGTGCTCGAGCCTGCCAGAAAAGAACACAGCGGCAGATACGAGTGCCAGGGCCTCGATCTG
GATACCATGATCAGCCTGCTGAGCGAGCCACAAGAGCTGCTGGTCAACTATGTGTCCGATGTGCGAGTGT
CTCCCGCCGCTCCTGAGAGACAAGAGGGAAGCTCTCTGACACTGACATGCGAGGCCGAGTCCAGCCAGGA
CCTGGAATTTCAGTGGCTGAGAGAAGAGACAGGCCAGGTGCTGGAAAGAGGCCCTGTTCTGCAGCTCCAC
GATCTGAAGAGAGAAGCCGGCGGAGGCTACAGATGTGTGGCCTCTGTTCCTAGCATCCCCGGCCTGAATA
GAACCCAGCTCGTGAACGTGGCCATCTTCGGACCTCCATGGATGGCCTTCAAAGAGCGGAAAGTCTGGGT
CAAAGAAAACATGGTGCTGAACCTGAGCTGCGAGGCCTCTGGACACCCTAGACCTACCATCAGCTGGAAT
GTGAATGGCACCGCCAGCGAGCAGGATCAGGACCCTCAAAGAGTGCTGAGCACCCTGAATGTGCTGGTCA
CCCCTGAACTGCTGGAAACCGGCGTGGAATGTACCGCCAGCAACGACCTGGGCAAGAACACCAGCATCCT
GTTTCTGGAACTGGTCAACCTGACCACACTGACCCCTGACAGCAATACCACCACAGGCCTGAGCACAAGC
ACCGCCTCTCCACACACAAGAGCCAATAGCACCTCCACCGAGAGAAAGCTGCCTGAGCCTGAAAGCCGCG
GAGGCGCGCCGGGCGGCGACAAGACCCACACCTGCCCCCCCTGCCCAGCTCCAGAACTGCTGGGAGGGCC
TTCCGTGTTCCTGTTCCCCCCCAAGCCCAAGGACACCCTGATGATCAGCAGGACCCCCGAGGTGACCTGC
GTGGTGGTGGCCGTGTCCCACGAGGACCCAGAGGTGAAGTTCAACTGGTACGTGGACGGCGTGGAGGTGC
ACAACGCCAAGACCAAGCCCAGAGAGGAGCAGTACAACAGCACCTACAGGGTGGTGTCCGTGCTGACCGT
GCTGCACCAGGACTGGCTGAACGGCAAAGAATACAAGTGCAAAGTCTCCAACAAGGCCCTGGCTGCCCCA
ATCGAAAAGACAATCAGCAAGGCCAAGGGCCAGCCACGGGAGCCCCAGGTGTACACCCTGCCCCCCAGCC
GGGAGGAGATGACCAAGAACCAGGTGTCCCTGACCTGTCTGGTGAAGGGCTTCTACCCCAGCGATATCGC
CGTGGAGTGGGAGAGCAACGGCCAGCCCGAGAACAACTACAAGACCACCCCCCCAGTGCTGGACAGCGAC
GGCAGCTTCTTCCTGTACAGCAAGCTGACCGTGGACAAGTCCAGGTGGCAGCAGGGCAACGTGTTCAGCT
GCAGCGTGATGCACGAGGCCCTGCACAACCACTACACCCAGAAGTCCCTGAGCCTGAGCCCCGGCGGCAG
CGGTCTTAATGATATTTTCGAGGCTCAGAAGATTGAGTGGCATGAACACCACCACCATCACCACTAAGGC
CGGCCTGTAGTCACTGGCACAACGCGTTACCCGGTAAGCCAATCGGGTATACACGGTCGTCATACTGCAG
ACAGGGTTCTTCTA
