>Addgene plasmid #156909 | pD649-HAsp-MCAM-Fc(DAPA)-AviTag-6xHis | depositor partial sequence | sequence record 302928 | insert (extracellular domain)
GTTCCAGGCGAAGCTGAACAACCTGCTCCTGAGCTGGTTGAGGTGGAAGTGGGATCTACAGCCCTGCTGA
AGTGTGGCCTGAGCCAGTCTCAGGGCAATCTGAGCCACGTGGACTGGTTCAGCGTGCACAAAGAGAAGCG
GACCCTGATCTTCAGAGTGCGGCAAGGACAGGGACAGAGCGAGCCTGGCGAATACGAGCAAAGACTGAGC
CTGCAGGATAGAGGCGCCACACTGGCTCTGACACAAGTGACCCCTCAGGACGAGCGGATCTTCCTGTGCC
AAGGCAAGAGGCCCAGAAGCCAAGAGTACAGAATCCAGCTGCGGGTGTACAAGGCCCCTGAGGAACCCAA
CATCCAAGTGAACCCTCTGGGCATCCCCGTGAACAGCAAAGAACCTGAAGAGGTGGCCACATGCGTGGGC
AGAAACGGCTACCCCATTCCTCAAGTGATCTGGTACAAGAACGGCAGGCCTCTGAAAGAGGAAAAGAACC
GGGTCCACATCCAGAGCAGCCAGACAGTGGAAAGCAGCGGCCTGTACACACTGCAGAGCATTCTGAAGGC
CCAGCTGGTCAAAGAGGACAAGGACGCCCAGTTCTACTGCGAGCTGAACTACAGACTGCCCAGCGGCAAC
CACATGAAGGAATCCAGAGAAGTGACCGTGCCTGTGTTCTACCCCACCGAGAAAGTGTGGCTGGAAGTGG
AACCCGTGGGCATGCTGAAAGAAGGCGACAGAGTCGAGATCAGATGCCTGGCCGATGGCAACCCTCCTCC
ACACTTTTCCATCAGCAAGCAGAACCCCAGCACCAGAGAGGCCGAGGAAGAAACCACCAACGACAATGGC
GTGCTGGTGCTCGAGCCTGCCAGAAAAGAACACAGCGGCAGATACGAGTGCCAGGGCCTCGATCTGGATA
CCATGATCAGCCTGCTGAGCGAGCCACAAGAGCTGCTGGTCAACTATGTGTCCGATGTGCGAGTGTCTCC
CGCCGCTCCTGAGAGACAAGAGGGAAGCTCTCTGACACTGACATGCGAGGCCGAGTCCAGCCAGGACCTG
GAATTTCAGTGGCTGAGAGAAGAGACAGGCCAGGTGCTGGAAAGAGGCCCTGTTCTGCAGCTCCACGATC
TGAAGAGAGAAGCCGGCGGAGGCTACAGATGTGTGGCCTCTGTTCCTAGCATCCCCGGCCTGAATAGAAC
CCAGCTCGTGAACGTGGCCATCTTCGGACCTCCATGGATGGCCTTCAAAGAGCGGAAAGTCTGGGTCAAA
GAAAACATGGTGCTGAACCTGAGCTGCGAGGCCTCTGGACACCCTAGACCTACCATCAGCTGGAATGTGA
ATGGCACCGCCAGCGAGCAGGATCAGGACCCTCAAAGAGTGCTGAGCACCCTGAATGTGCTGGTCACCCC
TGAACTGCTGGAAACCGGCGTGGAATGTACCGCCAGCAACGACCTGGGCAAGAACACCAGCATCCTGTTT
CTGGAACTGGTCAACCTGACCACACTGACCCCTGACAGCAATACCACCACAGGCCTGAGCACAAGCACCG
CCTCTCCACACACAAGAGCCAATAGCACCTCCACCGAGAGAAAGCTGCCTGAGCCTGAAAGCCGCGGA
